Addgene plasmid #53423: A2M-bio-His
Purpose: Expresses full-length Alpha-2-macroglobulin precursor ectodomain in mammalian cells. C-terminal rat Cd4d3+4 tag, biotinylation sequence and His tag.
Depositing lab: Gavin Wright. Depositing organization: Wellcome Sanger Institute. Publication: A human platelet receptor protein microarray identifies FcepsilonR1alpha as an activating PEAR1 ligand. Sun Y, Vandenbriele C, Kauskot A, Verhamme P, Hoylaerts MF, Wright GJ. Mol Cell Proteomics. 2015 Feb 23. pii: mcp.M114.046946. 10.1074/mcp.M114.046946 PubMed 25713122.
Backbone
  Vector backbone: pTT3
  Backbone manufacturer: Yves Durocher, NRC
  Backbone size w/o insert (bp): 6618
  Total vector size (bp): 11060
  Modifications to backbone: Rat CD4 d3+4, enzymatic biotinylation sequence, linker and His tag (CD4d3+4-BioLHis).
  Vector type: Mammalian Expression
Growth in bacteria
  Bacterial resistance: Ampicillin, 100 μg/mL
  Growth temperature: 37°C
  Growth strain: Top10
  Copy number: High Copy
Gene/Insert
  Gene/Insert name: A2M (alt name: Alpha-2-macroglobulin precursor)
  Species: H. sapiens (human)
  Insert size (bp): 4442
  Entrez Gene: A2M (a.k.a. A2MD, CPAMD5, FWP007, S863-7)
  Promoter: CMV
  Tag / fusion protein: rat CD4 d3+4 (C terminal on backbone); enzymatic biotinylation sequence (C terminal on backbone); His tag (C terminal on backbone)
  Cloning method: Restriction Enzyme; 5′ cloning site NotI (not destroyed); 3′ cloning site AscI (not destroyed)
  Sequencing primers: 5′ CMV-fwd
Resource information
  A portion of this plasmid was derived from a plasmid made by: Insert was chemically synthesised.
Terms and licenses: Academic/Nonprofit Terms; Industry Terms: Not Available to Industry
Depositor comments: Article ref 154
How to cite: A2M-bio-His was a gift from Gavin Wright (Addgene plasmid # 53423 ; http://n2t.net/addgene:53423 ; RRID:Addgene_53423)
