[The description below was written by a language model from this plasmid's Addgene catalogue record and the feature table of its GenBank file.]
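Description:
A2M-bio-His is an 11,060 bp mammalian expression plasmid built on the pTT3 backbone. It is designed to produce a soluble, tagged form of human alpha-2-macroglobulin (A2M) by transfecting mammalian cells. In bacteria it is propagated through a high-copy ColE1/pUC-type origin and selected with ampicillin via the bla (AmpR) gene. Remnants of the lac promoter/operator region from the pUC-derived backbone are also annotated.

The roughly 4.4 kb A2M insert was chemically synthesised and cloned between NotI and AscI sites, both of which are retained. The catalogue describes it as the full-length precursor ectodomain. Expression is driven by the human CMV immediate-early enhancer and promoter. A primer site annotated as lying in a synthetic intron and a Kozak consensus for efficient translation initiation sit just upstream of the coding region, and a rabbit beta-globin polyadenylation signal terminates the transcript. The backbone supplies a C-terminal tag cassette fused in frame to the insert: rat CD4 domains 3 and 4, a peptide substrate for enzymatic biotinylation, a linker and a 6xHis tag. Of these coding elements, the feature table annotates only the 6xHis tag. The A2M and CD4 regions are not individually marked, and they presumably span the origin of the circular map.

This tag arrangement allows the secreted protein to be purified through the His tag and captured in an oriented way on streptavidin surfaces once biotinylated, while the CD4 domains provide a common tag shared across constructs in this format. The associated publication describes a human platelet receptor protein microarray for identifying extracellular receptor–ligand interactions, which is consistent with use of this construct as one member of such a recombinant protein library.
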