LOCUS       Exported 11060 bp ds-DNA circular SYN 12-MAY-2021
DEFINITION  Expresses full-length Alpha-2-macroglobulin precursor ectodomain in
            mammalian cells. C-terminal rat Cd4d3+4 tag, biotinylation sequence
            and His tag..
ACCESSION   .
VERSION     .
KEYWORDS    A2M-bio-His
SOURCE      synthetic DNA construct
  ORGANISM  synthetic DNA construct
REFERENCE   1 (bases 1 to 11060)
  AUTHORS   Sun Y, Vandenbriele C, Kauskot A, Verhamme P, Hoylaerts MF, Wright
            GJ
  TITLE     A human platelet receptor protein microarray identifies
            FcepsilonR1alpha as an activating PEAR1 ligand.
  JOURNAL   Mol Cell Proteomics. 2015 Feb 23. pii: mcp.M114.046946.
  PUBMED    25713122
REFERENCE   2 (bases 1 to 11060)
  AUTHORS   .
  TITLE     Direct Submission
  JOURNAL   Exported May 12, 2021 from SnapGene Server 1.1.58
            http://www.snapgene.com
FEATURES             Location/Qualifiers
     source          1..11060
                     /organism="synthetic DNA construct"
                     /mol_type="other DNA"
     CDS             644..661
                     /codon_start=1
                     /product="6xHis affinity tag"
                     /label=6xHis
                     /translation="HHHHHH"
     polyA_signal    713..768
                     /label=-beta-globin poly(A) signal
                     /note="rabbit beta-globin polyadenylation signal (Gil and
                     Proudfoot, 1987)"
     primer_bind     complement(767..786)
                     /label=rbglobpA-R
                     /note="Rabbit beta-globin polyA, reverse primer. Also
                     called rb-glob-pA-term-R"
     primer_bind     complement(3004..3022)
                     /label=pBRforEco
                     /note="pBR322 vectors, upsteam of EcoRI site, forward
                     primer"
     promoter        3090..3194
                     /gene="bla"
                     /label=AmpR promoter
     CDS             3195..4055
                     /codon_start=1
                     /gene="bla"
                     /product="beta-lactamase"
                     /label=AmpR
                     /note="confers resistance to ampicillin, carbenicillin, and
                     related antibiotics"
                     /translation="MSIQHFRVALIPFFAAFCLPVFAHPETLVKVKDAEDQLGARVGYI
                     ELDLNSGKILESFRPEERFPMMSTFKVLLCGAVLSRVDAGQEQLGRRIHYSQNDLVEYS
                     PVTEKHLTDGMTVRELCSAAITMSDNTAANLLLTTIGGPKELTAFLHNMGDHVTRLDRW
                     EPELNEAIPNDERDTTMPAAMATTLRKLLTGELLTLASRQQLIDWMEADKVAGPLLRSA
                     LPAGWFIADKSGAGERGSRGIIAALGPDGKPSRIVVIYTTGSQATMDERNRQIAEIGAS
                     LIKHW"
     primer_bind     complement(3413..3432)
                     /label=Amp-R
                     /note="Ampicillin resistance gene, reverse primer"
     rep_origin      4226..4814
                     /direction=RIGHT
                     /label=ori
                     /note="high-copy-number ColE1/pMB1/pBR322/pUC origin of
                     replication"
     primer_bind     4715..4734
                     /label=pBR322ori-F
                     /note="pBR322 origin, forward primer"
     primer_bind     4968..4985
                     /label=L4440
                     /note="L4440 vector, forward primer"
     protein_bind    5102..5123
                     /label=CAP binding site
                     /bound_moiety="E. coli catabolite activator protein"
                     /note="CAP binding activates transcription in the presence
                     of cAMP."
     promoter        5138..5168
                     /label=lac promoter
                     /note="promoter for the E. coli lac operon"
     protein_bind    5176..5192
                     /label=lac operator
                     /bound_moiety="lac repressor encoded by lacI"
                     /note="The lac repressor binds to the lac operator to
                     inhibit transcription in E. coli. This inhibition can be
                     relieved by adding lactose or
                     isopropyl-beta-D-thiogalactopyranoside (IPTG)."
     primer_bind     5181..5203
                     /label=M13/pUC Reverse
                     /note="In lacZ gene"
     primer_bind     5200..5216
                     /label=M13 rev
                     /note="common sequencing primer, one of multiple similar
                     variants"
     primer_bind     5200..5216
                     /label=M13 Reverse
                     /note="In lacZ gene. Also called M13-rev"
     enhancer        5487..5866
                     /label=CMV enhancer
                     /note="human cytomegalovirus immediate early enhancer"
     promoter        5867..6070
                     /label=CMV promoter
                     /note="human cytomegalovirus (CMV) immediate early
                     promoter"
     primer_bind     6021..6041
                     /label=CMV-F
                     /note="Human CMV immediate early promoter, forward primer"
     primer_bind     6067..6091
                     /label=LNCX
                     /note="Human CMV promoter, forward primer"
     primer_bind     6572..6591
                     /label=pMT2-F
                     /note="Synthetic intron, forward primer"
     regulatory      6625..6634
                     /regulatory_class="other"
                     /note="vertebrate consensus sequence for strong initiation
                     of translation (Kozak, 1987)"
ORIGIN
        1 gtcgacctcc atcacggcct ataagagtga gggggagtca gcggagttct ccttcccact
       61 caaccttgga gaggaaagcc tgcagggaga gttgagatgg aaggcagaga aggctccttc
      121 ttcccagtcc tggatcacct tctccctaaa gaaccaaaag gtgtctgtgc agaagtctac
      181 tagcaacccc aagttccagc tgtccgaaac gctcccactc acccttcaga taccccaggt
      241 ctcccttcag tttgctggtt ctggcaacct gaccctgact ctggacagag ggatactgta
      301 tcaggaagtg aacctggtgg tgatgaaagt gactcagccc gacagcaaca ctttgacctg
      361 tgaggtgatg ggacccacct cacccaagat gagactgatc ttgaagcagg agaatcagga
      421 ggccagggtc tccaggcagg agaaagtgat tcaagtgcag gcccctgaag caggggtgtg
      481 gcaatgtcta ctgagtgaag gtgaagaggt caagatggac tccaagatcc aggttttatc
      541 caaagggttg aattccggca gcctgcacca catcctggac gcccagaaga tgctgtggaa
      601 ccacagggac aggaacctgc ctcctctggc ccctctgggc ccccaccacc atcaccacca
      661 ttgagtctag acacgtgatt aattaaggat cccccgacct cgacctctgg ctaataaagg
      721 aaatttattt tcattgcaat agtgtgttgg aattttttgt gtctctcact cggaaggaca
      781 tatgggaggg caaatcattt ggtcgagatc cctcggagat ctctagctag aggatcgatc
      841 cccgccccgg acgaactaaa cctgactacg acatctctgc cccttcttcg cggggcagtg
      901 catgtaatcc cttcagttgg ttggtacaac ttgccaactg ggccctgttc cacatgtgac
      961 acgggggggg accaaacaca aaggggttct ctgactgtag ttgacatcct tataaatgga
     1021 tgtgcacatt tgccaacact gagtggcttt catcctggag cagactttgc agtctgtgga
     1081 ctgcaacaca acattgcctt tatgtgtaac tcttggctga agctcttaca ccaatgctgg
     1141 gggacatgta cctcccaggg gcccaggaag actacgggag gctacaccaa cgtcaatcag
     1201 aggggcctgt gtagctaccg ataagcggac cctcaagagg gcattagcaa tagtgtttat
     1261 aaggccccct tgttaaccct aaacgggtag catatgcttc ccgggtagta gtatatacta
     1321 tccagactaa ccctaattca atagcatatg ttacccaacg ggaagcatat gctatcgaat
     1381 tagggttagt aaaagggtcc taaggaacag cgatatctcc caccccatga gctgtcacgg
     1441 ttttatttac atggggtcag gattccacga gggtagtgaa ccattttagt cacaagggca
     1501 gtggctgaag atcaaggagc gggcagtgaa ctctcctgaa tcttcgcctg cttcttcatt
     1561 ctccttcgtt tagctaatag aataactgct gagttgtgaa cagtaaggtg tatgtgaggt
     1621 gctcgaaaac aaggtttcag gtgacgcccc cagaataaaa tttggacggg gggttcagtg
     1681 gtggcattgt gctatgacac caatataacc ctcacaaacc ccttgggcaa taaatactag
     1741 tgtaggaatg aaacattctg aatatcttta acaatagaaa tccatggggt ggggacaagc
     1801 cgtaaagact ggatgtccat ctcacacgaa tttatggcta tgggcaacac ataatcctag
     1861 tgcaatatga tactggggtt attaagatgt gtcccaggca gggaccaaga caggtgaacc
     1921 atgttgttac actctatttg taacaagggg aaagagagtg gacgccgaca gcagcggact
     1981 ccactggttg tctctaacac ccccgaaaat taaacggggc tccacgccaa tggggcccat
     2041 aaacaaagac aagtggccac tctttttttt gaaattgtgg agtgggggca cgcgtcagcc
     2101 cccacacgcc gccctgcggt tttggactgt aaaataaggg tgtaataact tggctgattg
     2161 taaccccgct aaccactgcg gtcaaaccac ttgcccacaa aaccactaat ggcaccccgg
     2221 ggaatacctg cataagtagg tgggcgggcc aagatagggg cgcgattgct gcgatctgga
     2281 ggacaaatta cacacacttg cgcctgagcg ccaagcacag ggttgttggt cctcatattc
     2341 acgaggtcgc tgagagcacg gtgggctaat gttgccatgg gtagcatata ctacccaaat
     2401 atctggatag catatgctat cctaatctat atctgggtag cataggctat cctaatctat
     2461 atctgggtag catatgctat cctaatctat atctgggtag tatatgctat cctaatttat
     2521 atctgggtag cataggctat cctaatctat atctgggtag catatgctat cctaatctat
     2581 atctgggtag tatatgctat cctaatctgt atccgggtag catatgctat cctaatagag
     2641 attagggtag tatatgctat cctaatttat atctgggtag catatactac ccaaatatct
     2701 ggatagcata tgctatccta atctatatct gggtagcata tgctatccta atctatatct
     2761 gggtagcata ggctatccta atctatatct gggtagcata tgctatccta atctatatct
     2821 gggtagtata tgctatccta atttatatct gggtagcata ggctatccta atctatatct
     2881 gggtagcata tgctatccta atctatatct gggtagtata tgctatccta atctgtatcc
     2941 gggtagcata tgctatcctc atgataagct gtcaaacatg agaattttct tgaagacgaa
     3001 agggcctcgt gatacgccta tttttatagg ttaatgtcat gataataatg gtttcttaga
     3061 cgtcaggtgg cacttttcgg ggaaatgtgc gcggaacccc tatttgttta tttttctaaa
     3121 tacattcaaa tatgtatccg ctcatgagac aataaccctg ataaatgctt caataatatt
     3181 gaaaaaggaa gagtatgagt attcaacatt tccgtgtcgc ccttattccc ttttttgcgg
     3241 cattttgcct tcctgttttt gctcacccag aaacgctggt gaaagtaaaa gatgctgaag
     3301 atcagttggg tgcacgagtg ggttacatcg aactggatct caacagcggt aagatccttg
     3361 agagttttcg ccccgaagaa cgttttccaa tgatgagcac ttttaaagtt ctgctatgtg
     3421 gcgcggtatt atcccgtgtt gacgccgggc aagagcaact cggtcgccgc atacactatt
     3481 ctcagaatga cttggttgag tactcaccag tcacagaaaa gcatcttacg gatggcatga
     3541 cagtaagaga attatgcagt gctgccataa ccatgagtga taacactgcg gccaacttac
     3601 ttctgacaac gatcggagga ccgaaggagc taaccgcttt tttgcacaac atgggggatc
     3661 atgtaactcg ccttgatcgt tgggaaccgg agctgaatga agccatacca aacgacgagc
     3721 gtgacaccac gatgcctgca gcaatggcaa caacgttgcg caaactatta actggcgaac
     3781 tacttactct agcttcccgg caacaattaa tagactggat ggaggcggat aaagttgcag
     3841 gaccacttct gcgctcggcc cttccggctg gctggtttat tgctgataaa tctggagccg
     3901 gtgagcgtgg gtctcgcggt atcattgcag cactggggcc agatggtaag ccctcccgta
     3961 tcgtagttat ctacacgacg gggagtcagg caactatgga tgaacgaaat agacagatcg
     4021 ctgagatagg tgcctcactg attaagcatt ggtaactgtc agaccaagtt tactcatata
     4081 tactttagat tgatttaaaa cttcattttt aatttaaaag gatctaggtg aagatccttt
     4141 ttgataatct catgaccaaa atcccttaac gtgagttttc gttccactga gcgtcagacc
     4201 ccgtagaaaa gatcaaagga tcttcttgag atcctttttt tctgcgcgta atctgctgct
     4261 tgcaaacaaa aaaaccaccg ctaccagcgg tggtttgttt gccggatcaa gagctaccaa
     4321 ctctttttcc gaaggtaact ggcttcagca gagcgcagat accaaatact gttcttctag
     4381 tgtagccgta gttaggccac cacttcaaga actctgtagc accgcctaca tacctcgctc
     4441 tgctaatcct gttaccagtg gctgctgcca gtggcgataa gtcgtgtctt accgggttgg
     4501 actcaagacg atagttaccg gataaggcgc agcggtcggg ctgaacgggg ggttcgtgca
     4561 cacagcccag cttggagcga acgacctaca ccgaactgag atacctacag cgtgagctat
     4621 gagaaagcgc cacgcttccc gaagggagaa aggcggacag gtatccggta agcggcaggg
     4681 tcggaacagg agagcgcacg agggagcttc cagggggaaa cgcctggtat ctttatagtc
     4741 ctgtcgggtt tcgccacctc tgacttgagc gtcgattttt gtgatgctcg tcaggggggc
     4801 ggagcctatg gaaaaacgcc agcaacgcgg cctttttacg gttcctggcc ttttgctggc
     4861 cttttgctca catgttcttt cctgcgttat cccctgattc tgtggataac cgtattaccg
     4921 cctttgagtg agctgatacc gctcgccgca gccgaacgac cgagcgcagc gagtcagtga
     4981 gcgaggaagc ggaagagcgc ccaatacgca aaccgcctct ccccgcgcgt tggccgattc
     5041 attaatgcag ctggcacgac aggtttcccg actggaaagc gggcagtgag cgcaacgcaa
     5101 ttaatgtgag ttagctcact cattaggcac cccaggcttt acactttatg cttccggctc
     5161 gtatgttgtg tggaattgtg agcggataac aatttcacac aggaaacagc tatgaccatg
     5221 attacgccaa gctctagcta gaggtcgacc aattctcatg tttgacagct tatcatcgca
     5281 gatccgggca acgttgttgc cattgctgca ggcgcagaac tggtaggtat ggaagatcta
     5341 tacattgaat caatattggc aattagccat attagtcatt ggttatatag cataaatcaa
     5401 tattggctat tggccattgc atacgttgta tctatatcat aatatgtaca tttatattgg
     5461 ctcatgtcca atatgaccgc catgttgaca ttgattattg actagttatt aatagtaatc
     5521 aattacgggg tcattagttc atagcccata tatggagttc cgcgttacat aacttacggt
     5581 aaatggcccg cctggctgac cgcccaacga cccccgccca ttgacgtcaa taatgacgta
     5641 tgttcccata gtaacgccaa tagggacttt ccattgacgt caatgggtgg agtatttacg
     5701 gtaaactgcc cacttggcag tacatcaagt gtatcatatg ccaagtccgc cccctattga
     5761 cgtcaatgac ggtaaatggc ccgcctggca ttatgcccag tacatgacct tacgggactt
     5821 tcctacttgg cagtacatct acgtattagt catcgctatt accatggtga tgcggttttg
     5881 gcagtacacc aatgggcgtg gatagcggtt tgactcacgg ggatttccaa gtctccaccc
     5941 cattgacgtc aatgggagtt tgttttggca ccaaaatcaa cgggactttc caaaatgtcg
     6001 taataacccc gccccgttga cgcaaatggg cggtaggcgt gtacggtggg aggtctatat
     6061 aagcagagct cgtttagtga accgtcagat cctcactctc ttccgcatcg ctgtctgcga
     6121 gggccagctg ttgggctcgc ggttgaggac aaactcttcg cggtctttcc agtactcttg
     6181 gatcggaaac ccgtcggcct ccgaacggta ctccgccacc gagggacctg agcgagtccg
     6241 catcgaccgg atcggaaaac ctctcgagaa aggcgtctaa ccagtcacag tcgcaaggta
     6301 ggctgagcac cgtggcgggc ggcagcgggt ggcggtcggg gttgtttctg gcggaggtgc
     6361 tgctgatgat gtaattaaag taggcggtct tgagacggcg gatggtcgag gtgaggtgtg
     6421 gcaggcttga gatccagctg ttggggtgag tactccctct caaaagcggg cattacttct
     6481 gcgctaagat tgtcagtttc caaaaacgag gaggatttga tattcacctg gcccgatctg
     6541 gccatacact tgagtgacaa tgacatccac tttgcctttc tctccacagg tgtccactcc
     6601 caggtccaag tttaaactgc ggccgccacc atgggcaaga acaagctgct gcaccccagc
     6661 ctggtgctgc tgctgctcgt cctgctgcct accgatgcca gcgtgtccgg caagccccag
     6721 tacatggtgc tggtgcccag cctgctgcac accgagacaa ccgagaaggg ctgcgtgctg
     6781 ctgtcttacc tgaacgagac agtgaccgtg tccgccagcc tggaaagcgt gcggggcaac
     6841 cggtccctgt tcaccgacct ggaagccgag aacgacgtgc tgcactgcgt ggccttcgcc
     6901 gtgcccaaga gcagcagcaa cgaggaagtg atgttcctga ccgtccaggt caagggcccc
     6961 acacaggaat tcaagaaacg gaccaccgtg atggtcaaga acgaagatag cctggtgttc
     7021 gtgcagaccg acaagagcat ctacaagccc ggccagaccg tgaagttccg ggtggtgtcc
     7081 atggacgaga acttccaccc cctgaacgag ctgatccccc tggtgtacat ccaggacccc
     7141 aagggcaaca gaatcgccca gtggcagagc tttcagctgg aaggcggcct gaagcagttc
     7201 agcttccccc tgagcagcga gcccttccag ggcagctaca aggtggtggt gcagaagaag
     7261 tccggcggca gaaccgagca ccccttcacc gtggaggaat tcgtgctgcc caagttcgag
     7321 gtccaggtca ccgtgcctaa gatcatcacc atcctggaag aggaaatgaa cgtcagcgtc
     7381 tgcggcctgt acacctacgg caagcccgtg cctggccacg tgacagtgtc catctgccgg
     7441 aagtacagcg acgccagcga ctgtcacggc gaggactccc aggccttctg cgagaagttt
     7501 agcggccagc tgaacagcca cggctgcttc taccagcaag tcaagaccaa ggtgttccag
     7561 ctgaagcgga aagaatacga gatgaagctg cacacagagg cccagatcca ggaagagggc
     7621 accgtcgtcg agctgaccgg cagacagagc agcgagatca cccggaccat caccaagctg
     7681 tccttcgtga aggtggacag ccacttccgg cagggcatcc cattcttcgg ccaggtccgc
     7741 ctggtggatg gcaagggcgt gcccatcccc aacaaagtga tcttcatccg gggcaacgag
     7801 gccaactact acagcaacgc caccaccgat gagcacggcc tggtgcagtt ctccatcaac
     7861 accaccaacg tgatgggcac cagcctgacc gtgcgcgtga actacaagga tcggtccccc
     7921 tgctacggct accagtgggt gtccgaggaa cacgaggaag cccaccacac cgcctacctg
     7981 gtgttcagcc ccagcaagag cttcgtgcac ctggaaccca tgagccacga gctgccctgt
     8041 ggccacacac agaccgtgca ggcccactac atcctgaacg gcggcaccct gctgggcctg
     8101 aagaagctgt ctttctacta cctgatcatg gccaagggcg gcatcgtgcg gacaggaact
     8161 cacggcctgc tggtcaagca agaagatatg aagggccact tcagcatcag catccccgtg
     8221 aagtccgata tcgcccccgt ggccagactg ctgatctacg ccgtgctgcc aacaggcgac
     8281 gtgatcggcg acagcgccaa gtacgacgtg gagaactgcc tggccaacaa ggtggacctg
     8341 agcttcagcc ctagccagag cctgcctgcc tctcacgccc acctgagagt gacagccgcc
     8401 cctcagtccg tgtgtgccct gagagccgtg gaccagtccg tgctgctgat gaagcccgac
     8461 gccgagctgt ctgccagcag cgtgtacaat ctgctgcccg agaaggacct gaccggcttc
     8521 cctggccccc tgaatgacca ggacgacgag gactgcatca accggcacaa cgtgtacatc
     8581 aacggcatca cctacacacc tgtgtccagc accaacgaga aggacatgta cagctttctg
     8641 gaagatatgg gcctgaaagc cttcaccaac agcaagatcc ggaagcccaa gatgtgcccc
     8701 cagctgcagc agtacgagat gcacggcccc gagggcctga gagtgggctt ctacgagtcc
     8761 gatgtgatgg gcagaggcca cgccagactg gtgcacgtgg aggaacccca caccgaaacc
     8821 gtgcggaaat acttccccga gacatggatc tgggacctgg tggtggtcaa ttctgccggc
     8881 gtggccgaag tgggcgtgac cgtgcccgat accatcaccg agtggaaggc tggcgctttt
     8941 tgcctgtctg aggacgccgg cctgggcatc tctagcacag ccagcctgcg ggccttccag
     9001 cccttcttcg tggagctgac catgccctac agcgtgatca gaggcgaggc cttcaccctg
     9061 aaggccaccg tgctgaacta tctgcccaag tgcatccggg tgtccgtgca gctggaagcc
     9121 agccctgcct ttctggccgt gcccgtggag aaagagcagg ccccccactg catctgcgcc
     9181 aacggcaggc agacagtgtc ttgggccgtg acccccaaga gcctgggcaa cgtgaacttc
     9241 accgtgtctg ccgaggccct ggaatcccag gaactgtgcg gcaccgaggt gccaagcgtg
     9301 cccgagcacg gccggaagga caccgtgatc aagcccctgc tggtcgagcc tgagggcctg
     9361 gaaaaagaga caaccttcaa cagcctgctg tgccctagcg gcggagaggt gtccgaagaa
     9421 ctgagcctga agctgccccc caacgtggtg gaggaaagcg ccagagcctc cgtgagcgtg
     9481 ctgggcgata tcctgggcag cgccatgcag aacacccaga atctgctgca gatgccctac
     9541 ggctgcggcg agcagaatat ggtgctgttc gcccccaaca tctacgtgct ggactacctg
     9601 aatgaaaccc agcagctgac ccccgaagtg aagtccaagg ccatcggcta cctgaacacc
     9661 ggctaccaga gacagctgaa ttacaagcac tacgacggca gctacagcac cttcggcgag
     9721 agatacggcc ggaaccaggg caatacctgg ctgaccgcct tcgtgctgaa aaccttcgcc
     9781 caggccagag cctacatctt catcgacgag gcccacatca cccaggccct gatctggctg
     9841 tcccagcggc agaaggacaa cggctgcttt cggagcagcg gcagcctgct gaacaacgcc
     9901 atcaagggcg gcgtggagga cgaagtgacc ctgagcgcct atattacaat cgccctcctg
     9961 gaaatccccc tgaccgtgac ccaccccgtc gtgagaaacg ccctgttctg cctggaatcc
    10021 gcctggaaaa ccgcccagga aggcgatcac ggcagccacg tgtacacaaa ggccctgctg
    10081 gcctacgcct ttgccctggc cggcaaccag gacaagagaa aagaggtgct gaagtccctg
    10141 aacgaagagg ccgtgaagaa agacaacagc gtgcactggg agcggcctca gaaacctaag
    10201 gcccccgtgg gccactttta cgagcctcag gcccctagcg ccgaggtgga gatgacctcc
    10261 tacgtgctcc tggcctacct gacagcccag ccagccccta ccagcgagga tctgaccagc
    10321 gccaccaaca tcgtgaagtg gatcaccaag cagcagaacg ctcagggagg attcagcagc
    10381 acccaggata ccgtggtggc cctgcacgcc ctgtctaagt acggcgctgc caccttcacc
    10441 agaaccggca aggccgccca ggtcacaatc cagtccagcg gcaccttcag ctccaagttc
    10501 caggtggaca acaacaaccg cctgctgctg cagcaagtca gcctgcctga gctgcccggc
    10561 gagtacagca tgaaagtgac cggcgagggc tgtgtgtatc tgcagaccag cctgaagtac
    10621 aacatcctgc ctgagaaaga ggaattcccc ttcgccctgg gcgtgcagac cctgccccag
    10681 acctgtgacg agcccaaggc ccacaccagc ttccagatca gcctgagcgt gtcctacacc
    10741 ggcagcagat ccgccagcaa catggccatc gtggacgtga agatggtgtc cggcttcatc
    10801 cccctgaagc ctaccgtgaa gatgctggaa cggtccaacc acgtgtcccg gaccgaggtg
    10861 tccagcaacc acgtgctcat ctacctggac aaggtgtcca accagaccct gagcctgttc
    10921 tttaccgtgc tgcaggacgt gcccgtgcgg gatctgaagc ccgccatcgt gaaagtgtac
    10981 gactactacg agacagacga gttcgccatt gccgagtaca acgccccctg cagcaaggac
    11041 ctgggcaatg ctggcgcgcc
//
