>Addgene plasmid #53423 | A2M-bio-His | addgene partial sequence | sequence record 93968 | pMT2-F 5'-TTGCCTTTCTCTCCACAGGT-3'
GCGGCCGCCACCATGGGCAAGAACAAGCTGCTGCACCCCAGCCTGGTGCTGCTGCTGCTCGTCCTGCTGC
CTACCGATGCCAGCGTGTCCGGCAAGCCCCAGTACATGGTGCTGGTGCCCAGCCTGCTGCACACCGAGAC
AACCGAGAAGGGCTGCGTGCTGCTGTCTTACCTGAACGAGACAGTGACCGTGTCCGCCAGCCTGGAAAGC
GTGCGGGGCAACCGGTCCCTGTTCACCGACCTGGAAGCCGAGAACGACGTGCTGCACTGCGTGGCCTTCG
CCGTGCCCAAGAGCAGCAGCAACGAGGAAGTGATGTTCCTGACCGTCCAGGTCAAGGGCCCCACACAGGA
ATTCAAGAAACGGACCACCGTGATGGTCAAGAACGAAGATAGCCTGGTGTTCGTGCAGACCGACAAGAGC
ATCTACAAGCCCGGCCAGACCGTGAAGTTCCGGGTGGTGTCCATGGACGAGAACTTCCACCCCCTGAACG
AGCTGATCCCCCTGGTGTACATCCAGGACCCCAAGGGCAACAGAATCGCCCAGTGGCAGAGCTTTCAGCT
GGAAGGCGGCCTGAAGCAGTTCAGCTTCCCCCTGAGCAGCGAGCCCTTCCAGGGCAGCTACAAGGTGGTG
GTGCAGAAGAAGTCCGGCGGCAGAACCGAGCACCCCTTCACCGTGGAGGAATTCGTGCTGCCCAAGTTCG
AGGTCCAGGTCACCGTGCCTAAGATCATCACCATCCTGGAAGAGGAAATGAACGTCAGCGTCTGCGGCCT
GTACACCTACGGCAAGCCCGTGCCTGGCCACGTGACAGTGTCCATCTGCC
