>Addgene plasmid #53423 | A2M-bio-His | addgene partial sequence | sequence record 94101 | rb_glob_PA_term-R 5'-CCCATATGTCCTTCCGAGTG-3'
ATAAATTTCCTTTATTAGCCAGAGGTCGAGGTCGGGGGATCCTTAATTAATCACGTGTCTAGACTCAATG
GTGGTGATGGTGGTGGGGGCCCAGAGGGGCCAGAGGAGGCAGGTTCCTGTCCCTGTGGTTCCACAGCATC
TTCTGGGCGTCCAGGATGTGGTGCAGGCTGCCGGAATTCAACCCTTTGGATAAAACCTGGATCTTGGAGT
CCATCTTGACCTCTTCACCTTCACTCAGTAGACATTGCCACACCCCTGCTTCAGGGGCCTGCACTTGAAT
CACTTTCTCCTGCCTGGAGACCCTGGCCTCCTGATTCTCCTGCTTCAAGATCAGTCTCATCTTGGGTGAG
GTGGGTCCCATCACCTCACAGGTCAAAGTGTTGCTGTCGGGCTGAGTCACTTTCATCACCACCAGGTTCA
CTTCCTGATACAGTATCCCTCTGTCCAGAGTCAGGGTCAGGTTGCCAGAACCAGCAAACTGAAGGGAGAC
CTGGGGTATCTGAAGGGTGAGTGGGAGCGTTTCGGACAGCTGGAACTTGGGGTTGCTAGTAGACTTCTGC
ACAGACACCTTTTGGTTCTTTAGGGAGAAGGTGATCCAGGACTGGGAAGAAGGAGCCTTCTCTGCCTTCC
ATCTCAACTCTCCCTGCAGGCTTTCCTCTCCAAGGTTGAGTGGGAAGGAGAACTCCGCTGACTCCCCCTC
ACTCTTATAGGCCGTGATGGAGGTCGACGGCGCGCCAGCATTGCCCAGGTCCTTGCTGCAGGGGGCGTTG
TACTCGGCAATGGCGAACTCGTCTGTCTCGTAGTAGTCGTACACTTTCACGATGGCGGGCTTCA
